Addgene plasmid #214831: pWPI_GW_BioID2_T2A_Blast
Purpose: (Empty Backbone) Destination vector for cloning BioID2 fusion proteins
Depositing lab: Hani Goodarzi. Depositing organization: University of California, San Francisco (UCSF). Publication: Systematic identification of post-transcriptional regulatory modules. Khoroshkin M, Buyan A, Dodel M, Navickas A, Yu J, Trejo F, Doty A, Baratam R, Zhou S, Lee SB, Joshi T, Garcia K, Choi B, Miglani S, Subramanyam V, Modi H, Carpenter C, Markett D, Corces MR, Mardakheh FK, Kulakovskiy IV, Goodarzi H. Nat Commun. 2024 Sep 9;15(1):7872. doi: 10.1038/s41467-024-52215-7. PubMed 39251607.
Backbone
  Vector backbone: pWPI
  Backbone manufacturer: Addgene #12254
  Backbone size (bp): 12742
  Vector type: Mammalian Expression, Bacterial Expression, Lentiviral
  Selectable markers: Blasticidin
  Tag / fusion protein: BioID2
Growth in bacteria
  Bacterial resistance: Ampicillin, 100 μg/mL
  Growth temperature: 30°C
  Growth strain: ccdB Survival
  Copy number: High Copy
Terms and licenses: Academic/Nonprofit Terms; Industry Terms: Not Available to Industry
Depositor comments: Please visit https://doi.org/10.1101/2023.02.27.530345 for bioRxiv preprint.
How to cite: pWPI_GW_BioID2_T2A_Blast was a gift from Hani Goodarzi (Addgene plasmid # 214831 ; http://n2t.net/addgene:214831 ; RRID:Addgene_214831)
