[The description below was written by a language model from this plasmid's Addgene catalogue record and pLannotate feature annotations shown in this document.]
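Description:
pWPI_GW_BioID2_T2A_Blast is an empty Gateway destination vector built on the pWPI HIV-1-based lentiviral backbone (about 12.7 kb), intended for making BioID2 fusion proteins that can be expressed in mammalian cells after lentiviral transduction. In bacteria it replicates from a high-copy ColE1/pUC-type origin and is selected with ampicillin. Because the Gateway cassette carries the ccdB toxin gene, the unrecombined plasmid must be maintained in a ccdB-tolerant strain. The backbone outside the viral region also retains remnants of older vectors, including an SV40 promoter with gpt fragments and an SV40 polyadenylation signal.

The viral portion includes a 5' LTR, the Ψ packaging signal with a gag fragment, the RRE for Rev-dependent RNA export, a cPPT/CTS, WPRE, and a truncated 3' LTR region that contains a loxP site. Within it, the human EF-1α promoter drives the expression cassette. Downstream of the promoter lies an attR1–attR2 Gateway cassette containing chloramphenicol resistance and ccdB. An LR recombination with an entry clone replaces this cassette with the gene of interest, and loss of ccdB provides counter-selection against unrecombined vector.

Directly after attR2 comes BioID2, the promiscuous R40G biotin ligase from Aquifex aeolicus, so the layout implies that an inserted open reading frame would be fused at its C-terminus to BioID2. The blasticidin S deaminase gene follows. The plasmid name indicates a T2A peptide linking the two, although the feature table does not annotate it separately. This arrangement would give co-expression of the fusion protein and blasticidin resistance from one transcript. The resulting constructs suit proximity-dependent biotinylation experiments to map protein neighbourhoods in stably transduced, blasticidin-selected cells.
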