Features (pLannotate 1.2.2; 40 found; start..end, strand, type, name):
      1..330     +  CDS            nef (fragment): NEF_HV1BR - Experimental evidence at protein level: Swiss-Prot protein existence level 1. Extracellular Nef protein targets CD4(+) T-lymphocytes for apoptosis by interacting with CXCR4 surface receptors (PubMed:14990729). From Human immunodeficiency virus type 1 group M subtype B (isolate BRU/LAI) (HIV-1).
    378..635     +  LTR            5' LTR (truncated): truncated 5' long terminal repeat (LTR) from HIV-1
    682..807     +  misc_feature   HIV-1 Ψ: packaging signal of human immunodeficiency virus type 1
    791..1154    +  CDS            HIV-1 gag (fragment): gag protein from human immunodeficiency virus 1; gag
   1300..1533    +  misc_feature   RRE: The Rev response element (RRE) of HIV-1 allows for Rev-dependent mRNA export from the nucleus to the cytoplasm.
   1910..2010    +  CDS            Rev (fragment): human immunodeficiency virus 1 (HIV-1) Rev protein; rev; enhances nuclear export of unspliced and incompletely spliced viral mRNAs
   2072..2138    +  CDS            small t antigen (fragment): SV40 (simian virus 40) small t antigen
   2145..3323    +  promoter       EF-1α promoter: strong constitutive promoter for human elongation factor EF-1α
   3371..3488    +  misc_feature   cPPT/CTS: central polypurine tract and central termination sequence of HIV-1
   3529..3653    +  protein_bind   attR1: mutant version of attR; recombination site for the Gateway® LR reaction LR Clonase™
   3678..3708    +  promoter       lac UV5 promoter: E. coli lac promoter with an "up" mutation
   3732..3761    +  promoter       cat promoter (fragment): promoter of the E. coli cat gene encoding chloramphenicol acetyltransferase
   3762..4421    +  CDS            CmR: chloramphenicol acetyltransferase; cat; confers resistance to chloramphenicol
   4600..4758    +  CDS            ccdA (fragment): CCDA_ECO57 - Also known as H, letA. Experimental evidence at protein level: Swiss-Prot protein existence level 1. Antitoxin component of a type II toxin-antitoxin (TA) system which inhibits the post-segregational killing (PSK) of plasmid-free cells, also referred to as a plasmid addiction system. Binds to and blocks the activity of CcdB; will also remove bound CcdB protein from the CcdB-GyrA complex by forming a CcdA-CcdB complex, a process termed rejuvenation. Functions as a transcriptional corepressor for the ccdAB operon, repression also requires CcdB (By similarity). From Escherichia coli
   4763..5065    +  CDS            ccdB: CCDB_ECOLI - Also known as G, letB, letD. Experimental evidence at protein level: Swiss-Prot protein existence level 1. Toxic component of a type II toxin-antitoxin (TA) system, functioning in plasmid maintainence. Responsible for the post- segregational killing (PSK) of plasmid-free cells, also referred to as a plasmid addiction system. Half-life of over 2 hours. Cell killing by CcdB is accompanied by filamentation, defects in chromosome and plasmid segregation, defects in cell division, formation of anucleate cells, decreased DNA synthesis and plasmid loss. Interferes with the activity of DN
   5109..5233    -  protein_bind   attR2: mutant version of attR; recombination site for the Gateway® LR reaction LR Clonase™
   5283..5978    +  CDS            BioID2: promiscuous R40G mutant of a biotin protein ligase from Aquifex aeolicus (Kim et al., 2016)
   6081..6473    +  CDS            BSD: blasticidin S deaminase; Aspergillus terreus BSD; confers resistance to blasticidin
   6522..6564    +  misc_feature   MCS (fragment): pBluescript multiple cloning site
   6574..7162    +  misc_feature   WPRE: woodchuck hepatitis virus posttranscriptional regulatory element
   7181..7285    +  CDS            nef (fragment): NEF_HV1LA - Experimental evidence at protein level: Swiss-Prot protein existence level 1. Extracellular Nef protein targets CD4(+) T-lymphocytes for apoptosis by interacting with CXCR4 surface receptors. From Human immunodeficiency virus type 1 group M subtype B (isolate Lai) (HIV-1).
   7306..7339    +  protein_bind   loxP: Cre-mediated recombination occurs in the 8-bp core sequence (GCATACAT). Cre recombinase
   7359..7539    +  LTR            5' LTR (truncated): truncated 5' long terminal repeat (LTR) from HIV-1
   7564..7582    -  promoter       SP6 promoter: promoter for bacteriophage SP6 RNA polymerase
   7810..8089    +  CDS            TcR (fragment): tetracycline efflux protein; tet; confers resistance to tetracycline
   8090..8138    -  misc_feature   bom (fragment): basis of mobility region from pBR322
   8240..8275    -  CDS            rop (fragment): Rop protein, which maintains plasmids at low copy number; rop
   8370..8474    +  promoter       AmpR promoter: bla
   8475..9335    +  CDS            AmpR: β-lactamase; bla; confers resistance to ampicillin, carbenicillin, and related antibiotics
   9506..10094   +  rep_origin     ori: high-copy-number ColE1/pMB1/pBR322/pUC origin of replication
  10277..10333   +  CDS            lacI (fragment): lac repressor; lacI; The lac repressor binds to the lac operator to inhibit transcription in E. coli. This inhibition can be relieved by adding lactose or isopropyl-β-D-thiogalactopyranoside (IPTG).
  10340..10669   +  promoter       SV40 promoter: SV40 enhancer and early promoter
  10869..10988   +  CDS            gpt (fragment): XGPT_ECOLI - Also known as gpp, gxu. Experimental evidence at protein level: Swiss-Prot protein existence level 1. Purine salvage pathway enzyme that catalyzes the transfer of the ribosyl-5-phosphate group from 5-phospho-alpha-D-ribose 1- diphosphate (PRPP) to the N9 position of the 6-oxopurines guanine and xanthine to form the corresponding ribonucleotides GMP (guanosine 5'- monophosphate) and XMP (xanthosine 5'-monophosphate), with the release of PPi. To a lesser extent, also acts on hypoxanthine (PubMed:9100006, PubMed:3886014). Does not ribophosphorylate adenine (PubMed:3886014). From Esch
  10988..11323   +  CDS            gpt (fragment): XGPT_ECOLI - Also known as gpp, gxu. Experimental evidence at protein level: Swiss-Prot protein existence level 1. Purine salvage pathway enzyme that catalyzes the transfer of the ribosyl-5-phosphate group from 5-phospho-alpha-D-ribose 1- diphosphate (PRPP) to the N9 position of the 6-oxopurines guanine and xanthine to form the corresponding ribonucleotides GMP (guanosine 5'- monophosphate) and XMP (xanthosine 5'-monophosphate), with the release of PPi. To a lesser extent, also acts on hypoxanthine (PubMed:9100006, PubMed:3886014). Does not ribophosphorylate adenine (PubMed:3886014). From Esch
  11418..11723   +  CDS            frsA (fragment): FRSA_ECOLI - Also known as yafA. Experimental evidence at protein level: Swiss-Prot protein existence level 1. Catalyzes the hydrolysis of esters (PubMed:15808744). Displays esterase activity toward pNP-butyrate (PubMed:15808744). May stimulate mixed-acid fermentation by acting as a fermentation/respiration switch that down-regulates respiration and up- regulates fermentation rates (PubMed:15169777). From Escherichia coli (strain K12).
  11727..11801   +  CDS            small t antigen (fragment): SV40 (simian virus 40) small t antigen
  11803..11868   +  intron         small t intron: SV40 (simian virus 40) small t antigen intron
  11998..12018   +  CDS            SV40 NLS: nuclear localization signal of SV40 (simian virus 40) large T antigen
  12337..12420   +  CDS            large T antigen (fragment): large T antigen from SV40 (simian virus 40)
  12443..12577   +  polyA_signal   SV40 poly(A) signal: SV40 polyadenylation signal
>Addgene plasmid #214831 | pWPI_GW_BioID2_T2A_Blast | addgene full sequence | sequence record 426583 | Addgene NGS Result
TTGGAAGGGCTAATTCACTCCCAAAGAAGACAAGATATCCTTGATCTGTGGATCTACCACACACAAGGCT
ACTTCCCTGATTAGCAGAACTACACACCAGGGCCAGGGGTCAGATATCCACTGACCTTTGGATGGTGCTA
CAAGCTAGTACCAGTTGAGCCAGATAAGGTAGAAGAGGCCAATAAAGGAGAGAACACCAGCTTGTTACAC
CCTGTGAGCCTGCATGGGATGGATGACCCGGAGAGAGAAGTGTTAGAGTGGAGGTTTGACAGCCGCCTAG
CATTTCATCACGTGGCCCGAGAGCTGCATCCGGAGTACTTCAAGAACTGCTGATATCGAGCTTGCTACAA
GGGACTTTCCGCTGGGGACTTTCCAGGGAGGCGTGGCCTGGGCGGGACTGGGGAGTGGCGAGCCCTCAGA
TCCTGCATATAAGCAGCTGCTTTTTGCCTGTACTGGGTCTCTCTGGTTAGACCAGATCTGAGCCTGGGAG
CTCTCTGGCTAACTAGGGAACCCACTGCTTAAGCCTCAATAAAGCTTGCCTTGAGTGCTTCAAGTAGTGT
GTGCCCGTCTGTTGTGTGACTCTGGTAACTAGAGATCCCTCAGACCCTTTTAGTCAGTGTGGAAAATCTC
TAGCAGTGGCGCCCGAACAGGGACTTGAAAGCGAAAGGGAAACCAGAGGAGCTCTCTCGACGCAGGACTC
GGCTTGCTGAAGCGCGCACGGCAAGAGGCGAGGGGCGGCGACTGGTGAGTACGCCAAAAATTTTGACTAG
CGGAGGCTAGAAGGAGAGAGATGGGTGCGAGAGCGTCAGTATTAAGCGGGGGAGAATTAGATCGCGATGG
GAAAAAATTCGGTTAAGGCCAGGGGGAAAGAAAAAATATAAATTAAAACATATAGTATGGGCAAGCAGGG
AGCTAGAACGATTCGCAGTTAATCCTGGCCTGTTAGAAACATCAGAAGGCTGTAGACAAATACTGGGACA
GCTACAACCATCCCTTCAGACAGGATCAGAAGAACTTAGATCATTATATAATACAGTAGCAACCCTCTAT
TGTGTGCATCAAAGGATAGAGATAAAAGACACCAAGGAAGCTTTAGACAAGATAGAGGAAGAGCAAAACA
AAAGTAAGACCACCGCACAGCAAGCGGCCGCTGATCTTCAGACCTGGAGGAGGAGATATGAGGGACAATT
GGAGAAGTGAATTATATAAATATAAAGTAGTAAAAATTGAACCATTAGGAGTAGCACCCACCAAGGCAAA
GAGAAGAGTGGTGCAGAGAGAAAAAAGAGCAGTGGGAATAGGAGCTTTGTTCCTTGGGTTCTTGGGAGCA
GCAGGAAGCACTATGGGCGCAGCGTCAATGACGCTGACGGTACAGGCCAGACAATTATTGTCTGGTATAG
TGCAGCAGCAGAACAATTTGCTGAGGGCTATTGAGGCGCAACAGCATCTGTTGCAACTCACAGTCTGGGG
CATCAAGCAGCTCCAGGCAAGAATCCTGGCTGTGGAAAGATACCTAAAGGATCAACAGCTCCTGGGGATT
TGGGGTTGCTCTGGAAAACTCATTTGCACCACTGCTGTGCCTTGGAATGCTAGTTGGAGTAATAAATCTC
TGGAACAGATTTGGAATCACACGACCTGGATGGAGTGGGACAGAGAAATTAACAATTACACAAGCTTAAT
ACACTCCTTAATTGAAGAATCGCAAAACCAGCAAGAAAAGAATGAACAAGAATTATTGGAATTAGATAAA
TGGGCAAGTTTGTGGAATTGGTTTAACATAACAAATTGGCTGTGGTATATAAAATTATTCATAATGATAG
TAGGAGGCTTGGTAGGTTTAAGAATAGTTTTTGCTGTACTTTCTATAGTGAATAGAGTTAGGCAGGGATA
TTCACCATTATCGTTTCAGACCCACCTCCCAACCCCGAGGGGACCCGACAGGCCCGAAGGAATAGAAGAA
GAAGGTGGAGAGAGAGACAGAGACAGATCCATTCGATTAGTGAACGGATCTCGACGGTATCGATCACGAG
ACTAGCCTCGACCATCGATGTCGACGATAAGCTTTGCAAAGATGGATAAAGTTTTAAACAGAGAGGAATC
TTTGCAGCTAATGGACCTTCTAGGTCTTGAAAGGAGTGGGAATTGGCTCCGGTGCCCGTCAGTGGGCAGA
GCGCACATCGCCCACAGTCCCCGAGAAGTTGGGGGGAGGGGTCGGCAATTGAACCGGTGCCTAGAGAAGG
TGGCGCGGGGTAAACTGGGAAAGTGATGTCGTGTACTGGCTCCGCCTTTTTCCCGAGGGTGGGGGAGAAC
CGTATATAAGTGCAGTAGTCGCCGTGAACGTTCTTTTTCGCAACGGGTTTGCCGCCAGAACACAGGTAAG
TGCCGTGTGTGGTTCCCGCGGGCCTGGCCTCTTTACGGGTTATGGCCCTTGCGTGCCTTGAATTACTTCC
ACCTGGCTGCAGTACGTGATTCTTGATCCCGAGCTTCGGGTTGGAAGTGGGTGGGAGAGTTCGAGGCCTT
GCGCTTAAGGAGCCCCTTCGCCTCGTGCTTGAGTTGAGGCCTGGCCTGGGCGCTGGGGCCGCCGCGTGCG
AATCTGGTGGCACCTTCGCGCCTGTCTCGCTGCTTTCGATAAGTCTCTAGCCATTTAAAATTTTTGATGA
CCTGCTGCGACGCTTTTTTTCTGGCAAGATAGTCTTGTAAATGCGGGCCAAGATCTGCACACTGGTATTT
CGGTTTTTGGGGCCGCGGGCGGCGACGGGGCCCGTGCGTCCCAGCGCACATGTTCGGCGAGGCGGGGCCT
GCGAGCGCGGCCACCGAGAATCGGACGGGGGTAGTCTCAAGCTGGCCGGCCTGCTCTGGTGCCTGGCCTC
GCGCCGCCGTGTATCGCCCCGCCCTGGGCGGCAAGGCTGGCCCGGTCGGCACCAGTTGCGTGAGCGGAAA
GATGGCCGCTTCCCGGCCCTGCTGCAGGGAGCTCAAAATGGAGGACGCGGCGCTCGGGAGAGCGGGCGGG
TGAGTCACCCACACAAAGGAAAAGGGCCTTTCCGTCCTCAGCCGTCGCTTCATGTGACTCCACGGAGTAC
CGGGCGCCGTCCAGGCACCTCGATTAGTTCTCGAGCTTTTGGAGTACGTCGTCTTTAGGTTGGGGGGAGG
GGTTTTATGCGATGGAGTTTCCCCACACTGAGTGGGTGGAGACTGAAGTTAGGCCAGCTTGGCACTTGAT
GTAATTCTCCTTGGAATTTGCCCTTTTTGAGTTTGGATCTTGGTTCATTCTCAAGCCTCAGACAGTGGTT
CAAAGTTTTTTTCTTCCATTTCAGGTGTCGTGAGGAATTTCGACATTTAAATTTAATTAATCTCGACGGT
ATCGGTTAACTTTTAAAAGAAAAGGGGGGATTGGGGGGTACAGTGCAGGGGAAAGAATAGTAGACATAAT
AGCAACAGACATACAAACTAAAGAATTACAAAAACAAATTACAAAAATTCAAAATTTTATCGATCACGAG
ACTAGCCTCGAGGTTTAAACGGTACCCAACAAGTTTGTACAAAAAAGCTGAACGAGAAACGTAAAATGAT
ATAAATATCAATATATTAAATTAGATTTTGCATAAAAAACAGACTACATAATACTGTAAAACACAACATA
TCCAGTCACTATGGCGGCCGCATTAGGCACCCCAGGCTTTACACTTTATGCTTCCGGCTCGTATAATGTG
TGGATTTTGAGTTAGGATCCGTCGAGATTTTCAGGAGCTAAGGAAGCTAAAATGGAGAAAAAAATCACTG
GATATACCACCGTTGATATATCCCAATGGCATCGTAAAGAACATTTTGAGGCATTTCAGTCAGTTGCTCA
ATGTACCTATAACCAGACCGTTCAGCTGGATATTACGGCCTTTTTAAAGACCGTAAAGAAAAATAAGCAC
AAGTTTTATCCGGCCTTTATTCACATTCTTGCCCGCCTGATGAATGCTCATCCGGAATTCCGTATGGCAA
TGAAAGACGGTGAGCTGGTGATATGGGATAGTGTTCACCCTTGTTACACCGTTTTCCATGAGCAAACTGA
AACGTTTTCATCGCTCTGGAGTGAATACCACGACGATTTCCGGCAGTTTCTACACATATATTCGCAAGAT
GTGGCGTGTTACGGTGAAAACCTGGCCTATTTCCCTAAAGGGTTTATTGAGAATATGTTTTTCGTCTCAG
CCAATCCCTGGGTGAGTTTCACCAGTTTTGATTTAAACGTGGCCAATATGGACAACTTCTTCGCCCCCGT
TTTCACCATGGGCAAATATTATACGCAAGGCGACAAGGTGCTGATGCCGCTGGCGATTCAGGTTCATCAT
GCCGTTTGTGATGGCTTCCATGTCGGCAGAATGCTTAATGAATTACAACAGTACTGCGATGAGTGGCAGG
GCGGGGCGTAAAGATCTGGATCCGGCTTACTAAAAGCCAGATAACAGTATGCGTATTTGCGCGCTGATTT
TTGCGGTATAAGAATATATACTGATATGTATACCCGAAGTATGTCAAAAAGAGGTATGCTATGAAGCAGC
GTATTACAGTGACAGTTGACAGCGACAGCTATCAGTTGCTCAAGGCATATATGATGTCAATATCTCCGGT
CTGGTAAGCACAACCATGCAGAATGAAGCCCGTCGTCTGCGTGCCGAACGCTGGAAAGCGGAAAATCAGG
AAGGGATGGCTGAGGTCGCCCGGTTTATTGAAATGAACGGCTCTTTTGCTGACGAGAACAGGGGCTGGTG
AAATGCAGTTTAAGGTTTACACCTATAAAAGAGAGAGCCGTTATCGTCTGTTTGTGGATGTACAGAGTGA
TATTATTGACACGCCCGGGCGACGGATGGTGATCCCCCTGGCCAGTGCACGTCTGCTGTCAGATAAAGTC
TCCCGTGAACTTTACCCGGTGGTGCATATCGGGGATGAAAGCTGGCGCATGATGACCACCGATATGGCCA
GTGTGCCGGTCTCCGTTATCGGGGAAGAAGTGGCTGATCTCAGCCACCGCGAAAATGACATCAAAAACGC
CATTAACCTGATGTTCTGGGGAATATAAATGTCAGGCTCCCTTATACACAGCCAGTCTGCAGGTCGACCA
TAGTGACTGGATATGTTGTGTTTTACAGTATTATGTAGTCTGTTTTTTATGCAAAATCTAATTTAATATA
TTGATATTTATATCATTTTACGTTTCTCGTTCAGCTTTCTTGTACAAAGTGGTTTATGGTGGAGGCGGGT
CTGGAGGCGGGGGTAGTGGCGGGGGTGGAAGCTTCAAGAACCTGATCTGGCTGAAGGAGGTGGACAGCAC
CCAGGAGAGACTGAAGGAGTGGAACGTGAGCTACGGCACCGCCCTGGTGGCCGACAGACAGACCAAGGGC
AGAGGCGGCCTGGGCAGAAAGTGGCTGAGCCAGGAGGGCGGCCTGTACTTCAGCTTCCTGCTGAACCCCA
AGGAGTTCGAGAACCTGCTGCAGCTGCCCCTGGTGCTGGGCCTGAGCGTGAGCGAGGCCCTGGAGGAGAT
CACCGAGATCCCCTTCAGCCTGAAGTGGCCCAACGACGTGTACTTCCAGGAGAAGAAGGTGAGCGGCGTG
CTGTGCGAGCTGAGCAAGGACAAGCTGATCGTGGGCATCGGCATCAACGTGAACCAGAGAGAGATCCCCG
AGGAGATCAAGGACAGAGCCACCACCCTGTACGAGATCACCGGCAAGGACTGGGACAGAAAGGAGGTGCT
GCTGAAGGTGCTGAAGAGAATCAGCGAGAACCTGAAGAAGTTCAAGGAGAAGAGCTTCAAGGAGTTCAAG
GGCAAGATCGAGAGCAAGATGCTGTACCTGGGCGAGGAGGTGAAGCTGCTGGGCGAGGGCAAGATCACCG
GCAAGCTGGTGGGCCTGAGCGAGAAGGGCGGCGCCCTGATCCTGACCGAGGAGGGCATCAAGGAGATCCT
GAGCGGCGAGTTCAGCCTGAGAAGAAGCTACCCTTACGATGTACCGGATTACGCAGGATCGGGAGAGGGC
AGAGGAAGTCTGCTAACATGCGGTGACGTCGAGGAGAATCCTGGCCCACCGGTCGCCACCGCCAAGCCTT
TGTCTCAAGAAGAATCCACCCTCATTGAAAGAGCAACGGCTACAATCAACAGCATCCCCATCTCTGAAGA
CTACAGCGTCGCCAGCGCAGCTCTCTCTAGCGACGGCCGCATCTTCACTGGTGTCAATGTATATCATTTT
ACTGGGGGACCTTGTGCAGAACTCGTGGTGCTGGGCACTGCTGCTGCTGCGGCAGCTGGCAACCTGACTT
GTATCGTCGCGATCGGAAATGAGAACAGGGGCATCTTGAGCCCCTGCGGACGGTGCCGACAGGTGCTTCT
CGATCTGCATCCTGGGATCAAAGCCATAGTGAAGGACAGTGATGGACAGCCGACGGCAGTTGGGATTCGT
GAATTGCTGCCCTCTGGTTATGTGTGGGAGGGCCTGCAGCTGCAGTAGTAAGAATTCGCTAGCTAGTCGA
GCTCAAGCTTCGAATTCGATATCAAGCTTATCGCGATACCGTCGACCTCGAGGGAATTCCGATAATCAAC
CTCTGGATTACAAAATTTGTGAAAGATTGACTGGTATTCTTAACTATGTTGCTCCTTTTACGCTATGTGG
ATACGCTGCTTTAATGCCTTTGTATCATGCTATTGCTTCCCGTATGGCTTTCATTTTCTCCTCCTTGTAT
AAATCCTGGTTGCTGTCTCTTTATGAGGAGTTGTGGCCCGTTGTCAGGCAACGTGGCGTGGTGTGCACTG
TGTTTGCTGACGCAACCCCCACTGGTTGGGGCATTGCCACCACCTGTCAGCTCCTTTCCGGGACTTTCGC
TTTCCCCCTCCCTATTGCCACGGCGGAACTCATCGCCGCCTGCCTTGCCCGCTGCTGGACAGGGGCTCGG
CTGTTGGGCACTGACAATTCCGTGGTGTTGTCGGGGAAGCTGACGTCCTTTCCATGGCTGCTCGCCTGTG
TTGCCACCTGGATTCTGCGCGGGACGTCCTTCTGCTACGTCCCTTCGGCCCTCAATCCAGCGGACCTTCC
TTCCCGCGGCCTGCTGCCGGCTCTGCGGCCTCTTCCGCGTCTTCGCCTTCGCCCTCAGACGAGTCGGATC
TCCCTTTGGGCCGCCTCCCCGCATCGGGAATTCGAGCTCGGTACCTTTAAGACCAATGACTTACAAGGCA
GCTGTAGATCTTAGCCACTTTTTAAAAGAAAAGGGGGGACTGGAAGGGCTAATTCACTCCCAACGAAGAC
AAGATGGGATCAATTCACCATGGGAATAACTTCGTATAGCATACATTATACGAAGTTATGCTGCTTTTTG
CTTGTACTGGGTCTCTCTGGTTAGACCAGATCTGAGCCTGGGAGCTCTCTGGCTAACTAGGGAACCCACT
GCTTAAGCCTCAATAAAGCTTGCCTTGAGTGCTTCAAGTAGTGTGTGCCCGTCTGTTGTGTGACTCTGGT
AACTAGAGATCCCTCAGACCCTTTTAGTCAGTGTGGAAAATCTCTAGCAGCATCTAGAATTAATTCCGTG
TATTCTATAGTGTCACCTAAATCGTATGTGTATGATACATAAGGTTATGTATTAATTGTAGCCGCGTTCT
AACGACAATATGTACAAGCCTAATTGTGTAGCATCTGGCTTACTGAAGCAGACCCTATCATCTCTCTCGT
AAACTGCCGTCAGAGTCGGTTTGGTTGGACGAACCTTCTGAGTTTCTGGTAACGCCGTCCCGCACCCGGA
AATGGTCAGCGAACCAATCAGCAGGGTCATCGCTAGCCAGATCCTCTACGCCGGACGCATCGTGGCCGGC
ATCACCGGCGCCACAGGTGCGGTTGCTGGCGCCTATATCGCCGACATCACCGATGGGGAAGATCGGGCTC
GCCACTTCGGGCTCATGAGCGCTTGTTTCGGCGTGGGTATGGTGGCAGGCCCCGTGGCCGGGGGACTGTT
GGGCGCCATCTCCTTGCATGCACCATTCCTTGCGGCGGCGGTGCTCAACGGCCTCAACCTACTACTGGGC
TGCTTCCTAATGCAGGAGTCGCATAAGGGAGAGCGTCGAATGGTGCACTCTCAGTACAATCTGCTCTGAT
GCCGCATAGTTAAGCCAGCCCCGACACCCGCCAACACCCGCTGACGCGCCCTGACGGGCTTGTCTGCTCC
CGGCATCCGCTTACAGACAAGCTGTGACCGTCTCCGGGAGCTGCATGTGTCAGAGGTTTTCACCGTCATC
ACCGAAACGCGCGAGACGAAAGGGCCTCGTGATACGCCTATTTTTATAGGTTAATGTCATGATAATAATG
GTTTCTTAGACGTCAGGTGGCACTTTTCGGGGAAATGTGCGCGGAACCCCTATTTGTTTATTTTTCTAAA
TACATTCAAATATGTATCCGCTCATGAGACAATAACCCTGATAAATGCTTCAATAATATTGAAAAAGGAA
GAGTATGAGTATTCAACATTTCCGTGTCGCCCTTATTCCCTTTTTTGCGGCATTTTGCCTTCCTGTTTTT
GCTCACCCAGAAACGCTGGTGAAAGTAAAAGATGCTGAAGATCAGTTGGGTGCACGAGTGGGTTACATCG
AACTGGATCTCAACAGCGGTAAGATCCTTGAGAGTTTTCGCCCCGAAGAACGTTTTCCAATGATGAGCAC
TTTTAAAGTTCTGCTATGTGGCGCGGTATTATCCCGTATTGACGCCGGGCAAGAGCAACTCGGTCGCCGC
ATACACTATTCTCAGAATGACTTGGTTGAGTACTCACCAGTCACAGAAAAGCATCTTACGGATGGCATGA
CAGTAAGAGAATTATGCAGTGCTGCCATAACCATGAGTGATAACACTGCGGCCAACTTACTTCTGACAAC
GATCGGAGGACCGAAGGAGCTAACCGCTTTTTTGCACAACATGGGGGATCATGTAACTCGCCTTGATCGT
TGGGAACCGGAGCTGAATGAAGCCATACCAAACGACGAGCGTGACACCACGATGCCTGTAGCAATGGCAA
CAACGTTGCGCAAACTATTAACTGGCGAACTACTTACTCTAGCTTCCCGGCAACAATTAATAGACTGGAT
GGAGGCGGATAAAGTTGCAGGACCACTTCTGCGCTCGGCCCTTCCGGCTGGCTGGTTTATTGCTGATAAA
TCTGGAGCCGGTGAGCGTGGGTCTCGCGGTATCATTGCAGCACTGGGGCCAGATGGTAAGCCCTCCCGTA
TCGTAGTTATCTACACGACGGGGAGTCAGGCAACTATGGATGAACGAAATAGACAGATCGCTGAGATAGG
TGCCTCACTGATTAAGCATTGGTAACTGTCAGACCAAGTTTACTCATATATACTTTAGATTGATTTAAAA
CTTCATTTTTAATTTAAAAGGATCTAGGTGAAGATCCTTTTTGATAATCTCATGACCAAAATCCCTTAAC
GTGAGTTTTCGTTCCACTGAGCGTCAGACCCCGTAGAAAAGATCAAAGGATCTTCTTGAGATCCTTTTTT
TCTGCGCGTAATCTGCTGCTTGCAAACAAAAAAACCACCGCTACCAGCGGTGGTTTGTTTGCCGGATCAA
GAGCTACCAACTCTTTTTCCGAAGGTAACTGGCTTCAGCAGAGCGCAGATACCAAATACTGTTCTTCTAG
TGTAGCCGTAGTTAGGCCACCACTTCAAGAACTCTGTAGCACCGCCTACATACCTCGCTCTGCTAATCCT
GTTACCAGTGGCTGCTGCCAGTGGCGATAAGTCGTGTCTTACCGGGTTGGACTCAAGACGATAGTTACCG
GATAAGGCGCAGCGGTCGGGCTGAACGGGGGGTTCGTGCACACAGCCCAGCTTGGAGCGAACGACCTACA
CCGAACTGAGATACCTACAGCGTGAGCTATGAGAAAGCGCCACGCTTCCCGAAGGGAGAAAGGCGGACAG
GTATCCGGTAAGCGGCAGGGTCGGAACAGGAGAGCGCACGAGGGAGCTTCCAGGGGGAAACGCCTGGTAT
CTTTATAGTCCTGTCGGGTTTCGCCACCTCTGACTTGAGCGTCGATTTTTGTGATGCTCGTCAGGGGGGC
GGAGCCTATGGAAAAACGCCAGCAACGCGGCCTTTTTACGGTTCCTGGCCTTTTGCTGGCCTTTTGCTCA
CATGTTCTTTCCTGCGTTATCCCCTGATTCTGTGGATAACCGTATTACCGCCTTTGAGTGAGCTGATACC
GCTCGCCGCAGCCGAACGACCGAGCGCAGCGAGTCAGTGAGCGAGGAAGCGGAAGAGCGCCCAATACGCA
AACCGCCTCTCCCCGCGCGTTGGCCGATTCATTAATGCAGCTGTGGAATGTGTGTCAGTTAGGGTGTGGA
AAGTCCCCAGGCTCCCCAGCAGGCAGAAGTATGCAAAGCATGCATCTCAATTAGTCAGCAACCAGGTGTG
GAAAGTCCCCAGGCTCCCCAGCAGGCAGAAGTATGCAAAGCATGCATCTCAATTAGTCAGCAACCATAGT
CCCGCCCCTAACTCCGCCCATCCCGCCCCTAACTCCGCCCAGTTCCGCCCATTCTCCGCCCCATGGCTGA
CTAATTTTTTTTATTTATGCAGAGGCCGAGGCCGCCTCGGCCTCTGAGCTATTCCAGAAGTAGTGAGGAG
GCTTTTTTGGAGGCCTAGGCTTTTGCAAAAAGCTTGGACACAAGACAGGCTTGCGAGATATGTTTGAGAA
TACCACTTTATCCCGCGTCAGGGAGAGGCAGTGCGTAAAAAGACGCGGACTCATGTGAAATACTGGTTTT
TAGTGCGCCAGATCTCTATAATCTCGCGCAACCTATTTTCCCCTCGAACACTTTTTAAGCCGTAGATAAA
CAGGCTGGGACACTTCACATGAGCGAAAAATACATCGTCACCTGGGACATGTTGCAGATCCATGCACGTA
AACTCGCAAGCCGACTGATGCCTTCTGAACAATGGAAAGGCATTATTGCCGTAAGCCGTGGCGGTCTGTA
CCGGGTGCGTTACTGGCGCGTGAACTGGGTATTCGTCATGTCGATACCGTTTGTATTTCCAGCTACGATC
ACGACAACCAGCGCGAGCTTAAAGTGCTGAAACGCGCAGAAGGCGATGGCGAAGGCTTCATCGTTATTGA
TGACCTGGTGGATACCGGTGGTACTGCGGTTGCGATTCGTGAAATGTATCCAAAAGCGCACTTTGTCACC
ATCTTCGCAAAACCGGCTGGTCGTCCGCTGGTTGATGACTATGTTGTTGATATCCCGCAAGATACCTGGA
TTGAACAGCCGTGGGATATGGGCGTCGTATTCGTCCCGCCAATCTCCGGTCGCTAATCTTTTCAACGCCT
GGCACTGCCGGGCGTTGTTCTTTTTAACTTCAGGCGGGTTACAATAGTTTCCAGTAAGTATTCTGGAGGC
TGCATCCATGACACAGGCAAACCTGAGCGAAACCCTGTTCAAACCCCGCTTTAAACATCCTGAAACCTCG
ACGCTAGTCCGCCGCTTTAATCACGGCGCACAACCGCCTGTGCAGTCGGCCCTTGATGGTAAAACCATCC
CTCACTGGTATCGCATGATTAACCGTCTGATGTGGATCTGGCGCGGCATTGACCCACGCGAAATCCTCGA
CGTCCAGGCACGTATTGTGATGAGCGATGCCGAACGTACCGACGATGATTTATACGATACGGTGATTGGC
TACCGTGGCGGCAACTGGATTTATGAGTGGGCCCCGGATCTTTGTGAAGGAACCTTACTTCTGTGGTGTG
ACATAATTGGACAAACTACCTACAGAGATTTAAAGCTCTAAGGTAAATATAAAATTTTTAAGTGTATAAT
GTGTTAAACTACTGATTCTAATTGTTTGTGTATTTTAGATTCCAACCTATGGAACTGATGAATGGGAGCA
GTGGTGGAATGCCTTTAATGAGGAAAACCTGTTTTGCTCAGAAGAAATGCCATCTAGTGATGATGAGGCT
ACTGCTGACTCTCAACATTCTACTCCTCCAAAAAAGAAGAGAAAGGTAGAAGACCCCAAGGACTTTCCTT
CAGAATTGCTAAGTTTTTTGAGTCATGCTGTGTTTAGTAATAGAACTCTTGCTTGCTTTGCTATTTACAC
CACAAAGGAAAAAGCTGCACTGCTATACAAGAAAATTATGGAAAAATATTCTGTAACCTTTATAAGTAGG
CATAACAGTTATAATCATAACATACTGTTTTTTCTTACTCCACACAGGCATAGAGTGTCTGCTATTAATA
ACTATGCTCAAAAATTGTGTACCTTTAGCTTTTTAATTTGTAAAGGGGTTAATAAGGAATATTTGATGTA
TAGTGCCTTGACTAGAGATCATAATCAGCCATACCACATTTGTAGAGGTTTTACTTGCTTTAAAAAACCT
CCCACACCTCCCCCTGAACCTGAAACATAAAATGAATGCAATTGTTGTTGTTAACTTGTTTATTGCAGCT
TATAATGGTTACAAATAAAGCAATAGCATCACAAATTTCACAAATAAAGCATTTTTTTCACTGCATTCTA
GTTGTGGTTTGTCCAAACTCATCAATGTATCTTATCATGTCTGGATCAACTGGATAACTCAAGCTAACCA
AAATCATCCCAAACTTCCCACCCCATACCCTATTACCACTGCCAATTACCTGTGGTTTCATTTACTCTAA
ACCTGTGATTCCTCTGAATTATTTTCATTTTAAAGAAATTGTATTTGTTAAATATGTACTACAAACTTAG
TAG
